LOCUS       Exported 7288 bp ds-DNA circular SYN 13-MAY-2021
DEFINITION  Mammalian expression of cell-surface protein extracellular domain
            fused to Fc(DAPA)-Avi-6xHis. Protein is secreted from cells..
ACCESSION   .
VERSION     .
KEYWORDS    pD649-HAsp-MR1-Fc(DAPA)-AviTag-6xHis
SOURCE      synthetic DNA construct
  ORGANISM  synthetic DNA construct
REFERENCE   1 (bases 1 to 7288)
  AUTHORS   Wojtowicz WM, Vielmetter J, Fernandes RA, Siepe DH, Eastman CL,
            Chisholm GB, Cox S, Klock H, Anderson PW, Rue SM, Miller JJ, Glaser
            SM, Bragstad ML, Vance J, Lam AW, Lesley SA, Zinn K, Garcia KC
  TITLE     A Human IgSF Cell-Surface Interactome Reveals a Complex Network of
            Protein-Protein Interactions.
  JOURNAL   Cell. 2020 Aug 20;182(4):1027-1043.e17. doi:
            10.1016/j.cell.2020.07.025.
  PUBMED    32822567
REFERENCE   2 (bases 1 to 7288)
  AUTHORS   .
  TITLE     Direct Submission
  JOURNAL   Exported May 13, 2021 from SnapGene Server 1.1.58
            http://www.snapgene.com
FEATURES             Location/Qualifiers
     source          1..7288
                     /organism="synthetic DNA construct"
                     /mol_type="other DNA"
     primer_bind     124..143
                     /label=Kan-R
                     /note="Kanamycin resistance gene, reverse primer"
     primer_bind     149..168
                     /label=pENTR-R
                     /note="pENTR vectors, reverse primer"
     rep_origin      254..842
                     /direction=RIGHT
                     /label=ori
                     /note="high-copy-number ColE1/pMB1/pBR322/pUC origin of
                     replication"
     primer_bind     743..762
                     /label=pBR322ori-F
                     /note="pBR322 origin, forward primer"
     primer_bind     996..1013
                     /label=L4440
                     /note="L4440 vector, forward primer"
     primer_bind     1111..1128
                     /label=M13 Forward
                     /note="In lacZ gene. Also called M13-F20 or M13 (-21)
                     Forward"
     primer_bind     1112..1128
                     /label=M13 fwd
                     /note="common sequencing primer, one of multiple similar
                     variants"
     protein_bind    1584..1600
                     /label=lac operator
                     /bound_moiety="lac repressor encoded by lacI"
                     /note="The lac repressor binds to the lac operator to
                     inhibit transcription in E. coli. This inhibition can be
                     relieved by adding lactose or
                     isopropyl-beta-D-thiogalactopyranoside (IPTG)."
     enhancer        1767..2146
                     /label=CMV enhancer
                     /note="human cytomegalovirus immediate early enhancer"
     promoter        2147..2350
                     /label=CMV promoter
                     /note="human cytomegalovirus (CMV) immediate early
                     promoter"
     primer_bind     2301..2321
                     /label=CMV-F
                     /note="Human CMV immediate early promoter, forward primer"
     primer_bind     2347..2371
                     /label=LNCX
                     /note="Human CMV promoter, forward primer"
     promoter        2581..2599
                     /label=SP6 promoter
                     /note="promoter for bacteriophage SP6 RNA polymerase"
     primer_bind     2581..2598
                     /label=SP6
                     /note="SP6 promoter, forward primer"
     primer_bind     2612..2631
                     /label=pMT2-F
                     /note="Synthetic intron, forward primer"
     CDS             4630..4674
                     /codon_start=1
                     /product="peptide tag that allows for enzymatic
                     biotinylation"
                     /label=AviTag(TM)
                     /translation="GLNDIFEAQKIEWHE"
     CDS             4675..4692
                     /codon_start=1
                     /product="6xHis affinity tag"
                     /label=6xHis
                     /translation="HHHHHH"
     primer_bind     complement(4832..4849)
                     /label=BGH-rev
                     /note="Bovine growth hormone terminator, reverse primer.
                     Also called BGH reverse"
     polyA_signal    4838..4949
                     /label=bGH poly(A) signal
                     /note="bovine growth hormone polyadenylation signal"
     primer_bind     complement(5067..5087)
                     /label=pBABE 3'
                     /note="SV40 enhancer, reverse primer for pBABE vectors"
     promoter        5072..5401
                     /label=SV40 promoter
                     /note="SV40 enhancer and early promoter"
     rep_origin      5252..5387
                     /label=SV40 ori
                     /note="SV40 origin of replication"
     primer_bind     5314..5333
                     /label=SV40pro-F
                     /note="SV40 promoter/origin, forward primer"
     promoter        5449..5496
                     /label=EM7 promoter
                     /note="synthetic bacterial promoter "
     CDS             5515..6114
                     /codon_start=1
                     /gene="pac from Streptomyces alboniger"
                     /product="puromycin N-acetyltransferase"
                     /label=PuroR
                     /note="confers resistance to puromycin"
                     /translation="MTEYKPTVRLATRDDVPRAVRTLAAAFADYPATRHTVDPDRHIER
                     VTELQELFLTRVGLDIGKVWVADDGAAVAVWTTPESVEAGAVFAEIGPRMAELSGSRLA
                     AQQQMEGLLAPHRPKEPAWFLATVGVSPDHQGKGLGSAVVLPGVEAAERAGVPAFLETS
                     APRNLPFYERLGFTVTADVEVPEGPRTWCMTRKPGA"
     primer_bind     complement(5515..5534)
                     /label=Puro-R
                     /note="Puromycin resistance gene, reverse primer. Also
                     called puro-variant-R"
     primer_bind     6011..6031
                     /label=Puro-F
                     /note="Puromycin resistance gene, forward primer"
     polyA_signal    6244..6365
                     /label=SV40 poly(A) signal
                     /note="SV40 polyadenylation signal"
     primer_bind     complement(6281..6300)
                     /label=SV40pA-R
                     /note="SV40 polyA, reverse primer"
     primer_bind     6335..6354
                     /label=EBV-rev
                     /note="SV40 polyA terminator, reverse primer"
     CDS             complement(6418..7278)
                     /codon_start=1
                     /gene="bla"
                     /product="beta-lactamase"
                     /label=AmpR
                     /note="confers resistance to ampicillin, carbenicillin, and
                     related antibiotics"
                     /translation="MSIQHFRVALIPFFAAFCLPVFAHPETLVKVKDAEDQLGARVGYI
                     ELDLNSGKILESFRPEERFPMMSTFKVLLCGAVLSRIDAGQEQLGRRIHYSQNDLVEYS
                     PVTEKHLTDGMTVRELCSAAITMSDNTAANLLLTTIGGPKELTAFLHNMGDHVTRLDRW
                     EPELNEAIPNDERDTTMPVAMATTLRKLLTGELLTLASRQQLIDWMEADKVAGPLLRSA
                     LPAGWFIADKSGAGERGSRGIIAALGPDGKPSRIVVIYTTGSQATMDERNRQIAEIGAS
                     LIKHW"
     primer_bind     7041..7060
                     /label=Amp-R
                     /note="Ampicillin resistance gene, reverse primer"
     promoter        complement(7279..82)
                     /gene="bla"
                     /label=AmpR promoter
ORIGIN
        1 tttcaatatt attgaagcat ttatcagggt tattgtctca tgagcggata catatttgaa
       61 tgtatttaga aaaataaaca aataggggtc agtgttacaa ccaattaacc aattctgaac
      121 attatcgcga gcccatttat acctgaatat ggctcataac accccttgct catgaccaaa
      181 atcccttaac gtgagttacg cgcgcgtcgt tccactgagc gtcagacccc gtagaaaaga
      241 tcaaaggatc ttcttgagat cctttttttc tgcgcgtaat ctgctgcttg caaacaaaaa
      301 aaccaccgct accagcggtg gtttgtttgc cggatcaaga gctaccaact ctttttccga
      361 aggtaactgg cttcagcaga gcgcagatac caaatactgt tcttctagtg tagccgtagt
      421 tagcccacca cttcaagaac tctgtagcac cgcctacata cctcgctctg ctaatcctgt
      481 taccagtggc tgctgccagt ggcgataagt cgtgtcttac cgggttggac tcaagacgat
      541 agttaccgga taaggcgcag cggtcgggct gaacgggggg ttcgtgcaca cagcccagct
      601 tggagcgaac gacctacacc gaactgagat acctacagcg tgagctatga gaaagcgcca
      661 cgcttcccga agggagaaag gcggacaggt atccggtaag cggcagggtc ggaacaggag
      721 agcgcacgag ggagcttcca gggggaaacg cctggtatct ttatagtcct gtcgggtttc
      781 gccacctctg acttgagcgt cgatttttgt gatgctcgtc aggggggcgg agcctatgga
      841 aaaacgccag caacgcggcc tttttacggt tcctggcctt ttgctggcct tttgctcaca
      901 tgttctttcc tgcgttatcc cctgattctg tggataaccg tattaccgcc tttgagtgag
      961 ctgataccgc tcgccgcagc cgaacgaccg agcgcagcga gtcagtgagc gaggaagcgg
     1021 aaggcgagag tagggaactg ccaggcatca aactaagcag aaggcccctg acggatggcc
     1081 tttttgcgtt tctacaaact ctttctgtgt tgtaaaacga cggccagtct taagctcggg
     1141 ccccctgggc ggttctgata acgagtaatc gttaatccgc aaataacgta aaaacccgct
     1201 tcggcgggtt tttttatggg gggagtttag ggaaagagca tttgtcagaa tatttaaggg
     1261 cgcctgtcac tttgcttgat atatgagaat tatttaacct tataaatgag aaaaaagcaa
     1321 cgcactttaa ataagatacg ttgctttttc gattgatgaa cacctataat taaactattc
     1381 atctattatt tatgattttt tgtatataca atatttctag tttgttaaag agaattaaga
     1441 aaataaatct cgaaaataat aaagggaaaa tcagtttttg atatcaaaat tatacatgtc
     1501 aacgataata caaaatataa tacaaactat aagatgttat cagtatttat tatcatttag
     1561 aataaatttt gtgtcgccct taattgtgag cggataacaa ttacgagctt catgcacagt
     1621 ggcgttgact caatattggc cattagccat attattcatt ggttatatag cataaatcaa
     1681 tattggctat tggccattgc atacgttgta tctatatcat aatatgtaca tttatattgg
     1741 ctcatgtcca atatgaccgc catgttggca ttgattattg actagttatt aatagtaatc
     1801 aattacgggg tcattagttc atagcccata tatggagttc cgcgttacat aacttacggt
     1861 aaatggcccg cctggctgac cgcccaacga cccccgccca ttgacgtcaa taatgacgta
     1921 tgttcccata gtaacgccaa tagggacttt ccattgacgt caatgggtgg agtatttacg
     1981 gtaaactgcc cacttggcag tacatcaagt gtatcatatg ccaagtacgc cccctattga
     2041 cgtcaatgac ggtaaatggc ccgcctggca ttatgcccag tacatgacct tatgggactt
     2101 tcctacttgg cagtacatct acgtattagt catcgctatt accatggtga tgcggttttg
     2161 gcagtacatc aatgggcgtg gatagcggtt tgactcacgg ggatttccaa gtctccaccc
     2221 cattgacgtc aatgggagtt tgttttggca ccaaaatcaa cgggactttc caaaatgtcg
     2281 taacaactcc gccccattga cgcaaatggg cggtaggcgt gtacggtggg aggtctatat
     2341 aagcagagct cgtttagtga accgtcagat cgcctggaga cgccatccac gctgttttga
     2401 cctccataga agacaccggg accgatccag cctccgcggc cgggaacggt gcattggaac
     2461 gcggattccc cgtgccaaga gtgacgtaag taccgcctat agagtctata ggcccacccc
     2521 cttggcttcg ttagaacgcg gctacaatta atacataacc ttatgtatca tacacatacg
     2581 atttaggtga cactatagaa taacatccac tttgcctttc tctccacagg tgtccactcc
     2641 caggtccaac tgcacctcgg ttctatcgaa aacgcgcctg ctagcgccac catgaagacc
     2701 atcattgccc tgagctacat cttctgcctg gtgttcgctg cggccgccnn nnnnnnnnnn
     2761 nnnnnnnnnn nnnnnnnnnn nnnnnnnnnn nnnnnnnnnn nnnnnnnnnn nnnnnnnnnn
     2821 nnnnnnnnnn nnnnnnnnnn nnnnnnnnnn nnnnnnnnnn nnnnnnnnnn nnnnnnnnnn
     2881 nnnnnnnnnn nnnnnnnnnn nnnnnnnnnn nnnnnnnnnn nnnnnnnnnn nnnnnnnnnn
     2941 nnnnnnnnnn nnnnnnnnnn nnnnnnnnnn nnnnnnnnnn nnnnnnnnnn nnnnnnnnnn
     3001 nnnnnnnnnn nnnnnnnnnn nnnnnnnnnn nnnnnnnnnn nnnnnggcgg aggtggaagc
     3061 ggaggcggag gatctggtgg cggaggaagt agaacacaca gcctgagata cttccggctg
     3121 ggcgtgtccg atcctattca cggcgtgcca gagttcatca gcgtgggcta tgtggactct
     3181 caccccatca ccacctacga cagcgtgacc agacagaaag agcccagagc accctggatg
     3241 gccgaaaatc tggcccctga tcactgggag agatacaccc aactgctgag aggctggcag
     3301 cagatgttca aagtggaact gaagcggctg cagcggcact acaatcacag cggcagccac
     3361 acctaccaga gaatgatcgg ctgcgagctg ctggaagatg gcagcacaac aggctttctg
     3421 cagtacgcct acgacggcca ggacttcctg atcttcaaca aggataccct gagctggctg
     3481 gccgtggata atgtggccca cacaatcaaa caggcctggg aagccaacca gcacgaactg
     3541 ctgtaccaga agaactggct ggaagaggaa tgtatcgcct ggctgaagcg gttcctggaa
     3601 tacggcaagg acaccctgca gagaacagag cctccactcg tgcgcgtgaa ccggaaagaa
     3661 acctttcctg gcgtgacagc cctgttctgc aaggcccatg gcttctaccc acctgagatc
     3721 tacatgacct ggatgaagaa cggggaagag atcgtgcaag agatcgacta cggcgacatt
     3781 ctgcctagcg gcgacggaac atatcaggct tgggcctcta ttgagctgga ccctcagagc
     3841 agcaacctgt actcttgcca cgtggaacac tgcggcgtgc acatggttct gcaggtccca
     3901 caagagagcg agacaatccc tctggtcatg ggcgcgccgg gcggcgacaa gacccacacc
     3961 tgccccccct gcccagctcc agaactgctg ggagggcctt ccgtgttcct gttccccccc
     4021 aagcccaagg acaccctgat gatcagcagg acccccgagg tgacctgcgt ggtggtggcc
     4081 gtgtcccacg aggacccaga ggtgaagttc aactggtacg tggacggcgt ggaggtgcac
     4141 aacgccaaga ccaagcccag agaggagcag tacaacagca cctacagggt ggtgtccgtg
     4201 ctgaccgtgc tgcaccagga ctggctgaac ggcaaagaat acaagtgcaa agtctccaac
     4261 aaggccctgg ctgccccaat cgaaaagaca atcagcaagg ccaagggcca gccacgggag
     4321 ccccaggtgt acaccctgcc ccccagccgg gaggagatga ccaagaacca ggtgtccctg
     4381 acctgtctgg tgaagggctt ctaccccagc gatatcgccg tggagtggga gagcaacggc
     4441 cagcccgaga acaactacaa gaccaccccc ccagtgctgg acagcgacgg cagcttcttc
     4501 ctgtacagca agctgaccgt ggacaagtcc aggtggcagc agggcaacgt gttcagctgc
     4561 agcgtgatgc acgaggccct gcacaaccac tacacccaga agtccctgag cctgagcccc
     4621 ggcggcagcg gtcttaatga tattttcgag gctcagaaga ttgagtggca tgaacaccac
     4681 caccatcacc actaaggccg gcctgtagtc actggcacaa cgcgttaccc ggtaagccaa
     4741 tcgggtatac acggtcgtca tactgcagac agggttcttc tactttgcaa gatagtcttg
     4801 agtagtaaaa taaatagata gagaaaatca gcctcgactg tgccttctag ttgccagcca
     4861 tctgttgttt gcccctcccc cgtgccttcc ttgaccctgg aaggtgccac tcccactgtc
     4921 ctttcctaat aaaatgagga aattgcatca caacactcaa ccctatctcg gtctattctt
     4981 ttgatttata agggattttg ccgatttcgg cctattggtt aaaaaatgag ctgatttaac
     5041 aaaaatttaa cgcgaattaa ttctgtggaa tgtgtgtcag ttagggtgtg gaaagtcccc
     5101 aggctcccca gcaggcagaa gtatgcaaag catgcatctc aattagtcag caaccaggtg
     5161 tggaaagtcc ccaggctccc cagcaggcag aagtatgcaa agcatgcatc tcaattagtc
     5221 agcaaccata gtcccgcccc taactccgcc catcccgccc ctaactccgc ccagttccgc
     5281 ccattctccg ccccatggct gactaatttt ttttatttat gcagaggccg aggccgcctc
     5341 tgcctctgag ctattccaga agtagtgagg aggctttttt ggaggcctag gcttttgcaa
     5401 aaagctcccg ggagcttgta tatccatttt cggatctgat cagcacgtgt tgacaattaa
     5461 tcatcggcat agtatatcgg catagtataa tacgacaagg tgaggaacta aaccatgacc
     5521 gagtacaagc ccacggtgcg cctcgccacc cgcgacgacg tccccagggc cgtacgcacc
     5581 ctcgccgccg cgttcgccga ctaccccgcc acgcgccaca ccgtcgatcc ggaccgccac
     5641 atcgagcggg tcaccgagct gcaagaactc ttcctcacgc gcgtcgggct cgacatcggc
     5701 aaggtgtggg tcgcggacga cggcgccgcg gtggcggtct ggaccacgcc ggagagcgtc
     5761 gaagcggggg cggtgttcgc cgagatcggc ccgcgcatgg ccgagttgag cggttcccgg
     5821 ctggccgcgc agcaacagat ggaaggcctc ctggcgccgc accggcccaa ggagcccgcg
     5881 tggttcctgg ccaccgtcgg cgtctcgccc gaccaccagg gcaagggtct gggcagcgcc
     5941 gtcgtgctcc ccggagtgga ggcggccgag cgcgccgggg tgcccgcctt cctggagaca
     6001 tccgcgcccc gcaacctccc cttctacgag cggctcggct tcaccgtcac cgccgacgtc
     6061 gaggtgcccg aaggaccgcg cacctggtgc atgacccgca agcccggtgc ctgacacgtg
     6121 ctacgagatt tcgattccac cgccgccttc tatgaaaggt tgggcttcgg aatcgttttc
     6181 cgggacgccg gctggatgat cctccagcgc ggggatctca tgctggagtt cttcgcccac
     6241 cccaacttgt ttattgcagc ttataatggt tacaaataaa gcaatagcat cacaaatttc
     6301 acaaataaag catttttttc actgcattct agttgtggtt tgtccaaact catcaatgta
     6361 tcttatcatg tctgtatacc gtcgacctct agctagagct tggcgtaatc atggtcatta
     6421 ccaatgctta atcagtgagg cacctatctc agcgatctgt ctatttcgtt catccatagt
     6481 tgcctgactc cccgtcgtgt agataactac gatacgggag ggcttaccat ctggccccag
     6541 cgctgcgatg ataccgcgag aaccacgctc accggctccg gatttatcag caataaacca
     6601 gccagccgga agggccgagc gcagaagtgg tcctgcaact ttatccgcct ccatccagtc
     6661 tattaattgt tgccgggaag ctagagtaag tagttcgcca gttaatagtt tgcgcaacgt
     6721 tgttgccatc gctacaggca tcgtggtgtc acgctcgtcg tttggtatgg cttcattcag
     6781 ctccggttcc caacgatcaa ggcgagttac atgatccccc atgttgtgca aaaaagcggt
     6841 tagctccttc ggtcctccga tcgttgtcag aagtaagttg gccgcagtgt tatcactcat
     6901 ggttatggca gcactgcata attctcttac tgtcatgcca tccgtaagat gcttttctgt
     6961 gactggtgag tactcaacca agtcattctg agaatagtgt atgcggcgac cgagttgctc
     7021 ttgcccggcg tcaatacggg ataataccgc gccacatagc agaactttaa aagtgctcat
     7081 cattggaaaa cgttcttcgg ggcgaaaact ctcaaggatc ttaccgctgt tgagatccag
     7141 ttcgatgtaa cccactcgtg cacccaactg atcttcagca tcttttactt tcaccagcgt
     7201 ttctgggtga gcaaaaacag gaaggcaaaa tgccgcaaaa aagggaataa gggcgacacg
     7261 gaaatgttga atactcatat tcttcctt
//
