[The description below was written by a language model from this plasmid's Addgene catalogue record and the feature table of its GenBank file.]
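Description:
pD649-HAsp-MR1-Fc(DAPA)-AviTag-6xHis is a 7,288 bp mammalian expression plasmid built on the pD649 backbone for producing a secreted, tagged form of the extracellular domain of human MR1 (also called HLALS). It is maintained in E. coli as a high-copy plasmid through a ColE1/pUC-type origin and selected with ampicillin via the bla gene. For mammalian cells it carries a puromycin N-acetyltransferase cassette driven by the SV40 enhancer/early promoter, with an EM7 bacterial promoter directly upstream and an SV40 polyadenylation signal downstream. The SV40 promoter region also contains the SV40 origin, which permits episomal replication in cells expressing large T antigen.

The expression unit consists of the CMV immediate-early enhancer and promoter, followed by an SP6 phage promoter that also serves as a sequencing primer site, and ends with the bovine growth hormone polyadenylation signal. The MR1 insert (1,182 bp, of synthetic origin) was cloned between two retained restriction sites, in frame with backbone-encoded C-terminal modules: a human IgG Fc carrying the D265A and P329A (DAPA) substitutions, an AviTag for enzymatic site-specific biotinylation, and a 6xHis tag for metal-affinity purification. The feature table annotates only the AviTag and 6xHis portions of this open reading frame, not the MR1, Fc or signal peptide segments. The "HAsp" in the name suggests a leader peptide directing secretion, though the record does not define it.

The plasmid belongs to a collection used to map protein-protein interactions among human IgSF cell-surface proteins. The depositor notes that some plasmids in the collection may carry an IS4-like transposase insertion upstream of the CMV promoter.
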