Addgene plasmid #156828: pD649-HAsp-MR1-Fc(DAPA)-AviTag-6xHis
Purpose: Mammalian expression of cell-surface protein extracellular domain fused to Fc(DAPA)-Avi-6xHis. Protein is secreted from cells.
Depositing lab: Chris Garcia. Depositing organization: Stanford University. Publication: A Human IgSF Cell-Surface Interactome Reveals a Complex Network of Protein-Protein Interactions. Wojtowicz WM, Vielmetter J, Fernandes RA, Siepe DH, Eastman CL, Chisholm GB, Cox S, Klock H, Anderson PW, Rue SM, Miller JJ, Glaser SM, Bragstad ML, Vance J, Lam AW, Lesley SA, Zinn K, Garcia KC. Cell. 2020 Aug 20;182(4):1027-1043.e17. doi: 10.1016/j.cell.2020.07.025. PubMed 32822567.
Backbone
  Vector backbone: pD649
  Backbone size w/o insert (bp): 6106
  Vector type: Mammalian Expression
Growth in bacteria
  Bacterial resistance: Ampicillin, 100 μg/mL
  Growth temperature: 37°C
  Growth strain: DH5alpha
  Copy number: High Copy
Gene/Insert
  Gene/Insert name: MR1 (alt name: HMR1)
  Species: H. sapiens (human)
  Insert size (bp): 1182
  Mutation: Fc region of human IgG contains D265A and P329A mutations (DAPA)
  Entrez Gene: MR1 (a.k.a. HLALS)
  Promoter: CMV/SP6
  Tag / fusion protein: Fc(DAPA)-AviTag-6xHis (C terminal on backbone)
  Cloning method: Restriction Enzyme; 5′ cloning site GCGGCCGC (not destroyed); 3′ cloning site GGCGCGCC (not destroyed)
  Sequencing primers: 5′ ATTTAGGTGACACTATAG; 3′ CACGTACCAGTTGAACTTCACC
Resource information
  A portion of this plasmid was derived from a plasmid made by: synthesis by ThermoFisher
Terms and licenses: Academic/Nonprofit Terms; Industry Terms: Not Available to Industry
Depositor comments: Some plasmids in this collection may have an IS4-like element ISVsa5 family transposase upstream of the CMV promoter.
How to cite: pD649-HAsp-MR1-Fc(DAPA)-AviTag-6xHis was a gift from Chris Garcia (Addgene plasmid # 156828 ; http://n2t.net/addgene:156828 ; RRID:Addgene_156828)
