>Addgene plasmid #156828 | pD649-HAsp-MR1-Fc(DAPA)-AviTag-6xHis | depositor partial sequence | sequence record 302766 | insert (extracellular domain)
[297 nt withheld, positions 1-297]
GGCGGAGGTGGAAGCGGAGGCGGAGGATCTGGTGGCGGAGGAAGTAGAACACACAGCCTGAGATACTTCC
GGCTGGGCGTGTCCGATCCTATTCACGGCGTGCCAGAGTTCATCAGCGTGGGCTATGTGGACTCTCACCC
CATCACCACCTACGACAGCGTGACCAGACAGAAAGAGCCCAGAGCACCCTGGATGGCCGAAAATCTGGCC
CCTGATCACTGGGAGAGATACACCCAACTGCTGAGAGGCTGGCAGCAGATGTTCAAAGTGGAACTGAAGC
GGCTGCAGCGGCACTACAATCACAGCGGCAGCCACACCTACCAGAGAATGATCGGCTGCGAGCTGCTGGA
AGATGGCAGCACAACAGGCTTTCTGCAGTACGCCTACGACGGCCAGGACTTCCTGATCTTCAACAAGGAT
ACCCTGAGCTGGCTGGCCGTGGATAATGTGGCCCACACAATCAAACAGGCCTGGGAAGCCAACCAGCACG
AACTGCTGTACCAGAAGAACTGGCTGGAAGAGGAATGTATCGCCTGGCTGAAGCGGTTCCTGGAATACGG
CAAGGACACCCTGCAGAGAACAGAGCCTCCACTCGTGCGCGTGAACCGGAAAGAAACCTTTCCTGGCGTG
ACAGCCCTGTTCTGCAAGGCCCATGGCTTCTACCCACCTGAGATCTACATGACCTGGATGAAGAACGGGG
AAGAGATCGTGCAAGAGATCGACTACGGCGACATTCTGCCTAGCGGCGACGGAACATATCAGGCTTGGGC
CTCTATTGAGCTGGACCCTCAGAGCAGCAACCTGTACTCTTGCCACGTGGAACACTGCGGCGTGCACATG
GTTCTGCAGGTCCCACAAGAGAGCGAGACAATCCCTCTGGTC
[3 nt withheld, positions 1180-1182]
